>Addgene plasmid #251689 | lentiCRISPR v2-sgNFE2L2 | addgene full sequence | sequence record 498911 | Addgene NGS Result
TTGAGATCCTTTTTTTCTGCGCGTAATCTGCTGCTTGCAAACAAAAAAACCACCGCTACCAGCGGTGGTT
TGTTTGCCGGATCAAGAGCTACCAACTCTTTTTCCGAAGGTAACTGGCTTCAGCAGAGCGCAGATACCAA
ATACTGTTCTTCTAGTGTAGCCGTAGTTAGGCCACCACTTCAAGAACTCTGTAGCACCGCCTACATACCT
CGCTCTGCTAATCCTGTTACCAGTGGCTGCTGCCAGTGGCGATAAGTCGTGTCTTACCGGGTTGGACTCA
AGACGATAGTTACCGGATAAGGCGCAGCGGTCGGGCTGAACGGGGGGTTCGTGCACACAGCCCAGCTTGG
AGCGAACGACCTACACCGAACTGAGATACCTACAGCGTGAGCTATGAGAAAGCGCCACGCTTCCCGAAGG
GAGAAAGGCGGACAGGTATCCGGTAAGCGGCAGGGTCGGAACAGGAGAGCGCACGAGGGAGCTTCCAGGG
GGAAACGCCTGGTATCTTTATAGTCCTGTCGGGTTTCGCCACCTCTGACTTGAGCGTCGATTTTTGTGAT
GCTCGTCAGGGGGGCGGAGCCTATGGAAAAACGCCAGCAACGCGGCCTTTTTACGGTTCCTGGCCTTTTG
CTGGCCTTTTGCTCACATGTTCTTTCCTGCGTTATCCCCTGATTCTGTGGATAACCGTATTACCGCCTTT
GAGTGAGCTGATACCGCTCGCCGCAGCCGAACGACCGAGCGCAGCGAGTCAGTGAGCGAGGAAGCGGAAG
AGCGCCCAATACGCAAACCGCCTCTCCCCGCGCGTTGGCCGATTCATTAATGCAGCTGGCACGACAGGTT
TCCCGACTGGAAAGCGGGCAGTGAGCGCAACGCAATTAATGTGAGTTAGCTCACTCATTAGGCACCCCAG
GCTTTACACTTTATGCTTCCGGCTCGTATGTTGTGTGGAATTGTGAGCGGATAACAATTTCACACAGGAA
ACAGCTATGACCATGATTACGCCAAGCTCTAGCTAGAGGTCGACGGTATACAGACATGATAAGATACATT
GATGAGTTTGGACAAACCACAACTAGAATGCAGTGAAAAAAATGCTTTATTTGTGAAATTTGTGATGCTA
TTGCTTTATTTGTAACCATTATAAGCTGCAATAAACAAGTTGGGGTGGGCGAAGAACTCCAGCATGAGAT
CCCCGCGCTGGAGGATCATCCAGCCGGCGTCCCGGAAAACGATTCCGAAGCCCAACCTTTCATAGAAGGC
GGCGGTGGAATCGAAATCTCGTAGCACGTGTCAGTCCTGCTCCTCGGCCACGAAGTGCACGCAGTTGCCG
GCCGGGTCGCGCAGGGCGAACTCCCGCCCCCACGGCTGCTCGCCGATCTCGGTCATGGCCGGCCCGGAGG
CGTCCCGGAAGTTCGTGGACACGACCTCCGACCACTCGGCGTACAGCTCGTCCAGGCCGCGCACCCACAC
CCAGGCCAGGGTGTTGTCCGGCACCACCTGGTCCTGGACCGCGCTGATGAACAGGGTCACGTCGTCCCGG
ACCACACCGGCGAAGTCGTCCTCCACGAAGTCCCGGGAGAACCCGAGCCGGTCGGTCCAGAACTCGACCG
CTCCGGCGACGTCGCGCGCGGTGAGCACCGGAACGGCACTGGTCAACTTGGCCATGGTTTAGTTCCTCAC
CTTGTCGTATTATACTATGCCGATATACTATGCCGATGATTAATTGTCAACACGTGCTGATCAGATCCGA
AAATGGATATACAAGCTCCCGGGAGCTTTTTGCAAAAGCCTAGGCCTCCAAAAAAGCCTCCTCACTACTT
CTGGAATAGCTCAGAGGCAGAGGCGGCCTCGGCCTCTGCATAAATAAAAAAAATTAGTCAGCCATGGGGC
GGAGAATGGGCGGAACTGGGCGGAGTTAGGGGCGGGATGGGCGGAGTTAGGGGCGGGACTATGGTTGCTG
ACTAATTGAGATGCATGCTTTGCATACTTCTGCCTGCTGGGGAGCCTGGGGACTTTCCACACCTGGTTGC
TGACTAATTGAGATGCATGCTTTGCATACTTCTGCCTGCTGGGGAGCCTGGGGACTTTCCACACCCTAAC
TGACACACATTCCACAGAATTAATTCGCGTTAAATTTTTGTTAAATCAGCTCATTTTTTAACCAATAGGC
CGAAATCGGCAAAATCCCTTATAAATCAAAAGAATAGACCGAGATAGGGT
[37 nt withheld, positions 2221-2257]
AAAGAACGTGGACTCCAACGTCAAAGG
[49 nt withheld, positions 2285-2333]
T
[91 nt withheld, positions 2335-2425]
G
[124 nt withheld, positions 2427-2550]
GGGGATACCCCCTAGAGCCCCAGCTGGTTCTTTCCGCCTCAGAAGCCATAGAGCCCACCGCATCCCCAGC
ATGCCTGCTATTGTCTTCCCAATCCTCCCCCTTGCTGTCCTGCCCCACCCCACCCCCCAGAATAGAATGA
CACCTACTCAGACAATGCGATGCAATTTCCTCATTTTATTAGGAAAGGACAGTGGGAGTGGCACCTTCCA
GGGTCAAGGAAGGCACGGGGGAGGGGCAAACAACAGATGGCTGGCAACTAGAAGGCACAGTCGAGGCTGA
TCAGCGGGTTTAAACGGGCCCTGCTAGAGATTTTCCACACTGACTAAAAGGGTCTGAGGGATCTCTAGTT
ACCAGAGTCACACAACAGACGGGCACACACTACTTGAAGCACTCAAGGCAAGCTTTATTGAGGCTTAAGC
AGTGGGTTCCCTAGTTAGCCAGAGAGCTCCCAGGCTCAGATCTGGTCTAACCAGAGAGACCCAGTACAAG
CAAAAAGCAGATCTTGTCTTCGTTGGGAGTGAATTAGCCCTTCCAGTCCCCCCTTTTCTTTTAAAAAGTG
GCTAAGATCTACAGCTGCCTTGTAAGTCATTGGTCTTAAAGTCGACGCGGGGAGGCGGCCCAAAGGGAGA
TCCGACTCGTCTGAGGGCGAAGGCGAAGACGCGGAAGAGGCCGCAGAGCCGGCAGCAGGCCGCGGGAAGG
AAGGTCCGCTGGATTGAGGGCCGAAGGGACGTAGCAGAAGGACGTCCCGCGCAGAATCCAGGTGGCAACA
CAGGCGAGCAGCCAAGGAAAGGACGATGATTTCCCCGACAACACCACGGAATTGTCAGTGCCCAACAGCC
GAGCCCCTGTCCAGCAGCGGGCAAGGCAGGCGGCGATGAGTTCCGCCGTGGCAATAGGGAGGGGGAAAGC
GAAAGTCCCGGAAAGGAGCTGACAGGTGGTGGCAATGCCCCAACCAGTGGGGGTTGCGTCAGCAAACACA
GTGCACACCACGCCACGTTGCCTGACAACGGGCCACAACTCCTCATAAAGAGACAGCAACCAGGATTTAT
ACAAGGAGGAGAAAATGAAAGCCATACGGGAAGCAATAGCATGATACAAAGGCATTAAAGCAGCGTATCC
ACATAGCGTAAAAGGAGCAACATAGTTAAGAATACCAGTCAATCTTTCACAAATTTTGTAATCCAGAGGT
TGATTGTCGACTTAACGCGTTCAGGCACCGGGCTTGCGGGTCATGCACCAGGTGCGCGGTCCTTCGGGCA
CCTCGACGTCGGCGGTGACGGTGAAGCCGAGCCGCTCGTAGAAGGGGAGGTTGCGGGGCGCGGAGGTCTC
CAGGAAGGCGGGCACCCCGGCGCGCTCGGCCGCCTCCACTCCGGGGAGCACGACGGCGCTGCCCAGACCC
TTGCCCTGGTGGTCGGGCGAGACTCCGACGGTGGCCAGGAACCACGCGGGCTCCTTGGGCCGGTGCGGCG
CCAGGAGGCCTTCCATCTGTTGCTGCGCGGCCAGCCGGGAACCGCTCAACTCGGCCATGCGCGGGCCGAT
CTCGGCGAACACCGCCCCCGCTTCGACGCTCTCCGGCGTGGTCCAGACCGCCACCGCGGCGCCGTCGTCC
GCGACCCACACCTTGCCGATGTCGAGCCCGACGCGCGTGAGGAAGAGTTCTTGCAGCTCGGTGACCCGCT
CGATGTGGCGGTCCGGATCGACGGTGTGGCGCGTGGCGGGGTAGTCGGCGAACGCGGCGGCGAGGGTGCG
TACGGCCCTGGGGACGTCGTCGCGGGTGGCGAGGCGCACCGTGGGCTTGTACTCGGTCGGTCCAGGATTC
TCTTCGACATCTCCGGCTTGTTTCAGCAGAGAGAAGTTTGTTGCGCCGGATCCCTTATCGTCATCGTCTT
TGTAATCTTTCTTCTTCTTAGCCTGTCCAGCCTTCTTTGTGGCGGCAGGTCGCTTGTCGCCTCCCAGCTG
AGACAGGTCGATCCGTGTCTCGTACAGGCCGGTGATGCTCTGGTGGATCAGGGTGGCGTCCAGCACCTCT
TTGGTGCTGGTGTACCTCTTCCGGTCGATGGTGGTGTCAAAGTACTTGAAGGCGGCAGGGGCTCCCAGAT
TGGTCAGGGTAAACAGGTGGATGATATTCTCGGCCTGCTCTCTGATGGGCTTATCCCGGTGCTTGTTGTA
GGCGGACAGCACTTTGTCCAGATTAGCGTCGGCCAGGATCACTCTCTTGGAGAACTCGCTGATCTGCTCG
ATGATCTCGTCCAGGTAGTGCTTGTGCTGTTCCACAAACAGCTGTTTCTGCTCATTATCCTCGGGGGAGC
CCTTCAGCTTCTCATAGTGGCTGGCCAGGTACAGGAAGTTCACATATTTGGAGGGCAGGGCCAGTTCGTT
TCCCTTCTGCAGTTCGCCGGCAGAGGCCAGCATTCTCTTCCGGCCGTTTTCCAGCTCGAACAGGGAGTAC
TTAGGCAGCTTGATGATCAGGTCCTTTTTCACTTCTTTGTAGCCCTTGGCTTCCAGAAAGTCGATGGGAT
TCTTCTCGAAGCTGCTTCTTTCCATGATGGTGATCCCCAGCAGCTCTTTCACACTCTTCAGTTTCTTGGA
CTTGCCCTTTTCCACTTTGGCCACCACCAGCACAGAATAGGCCACGGTGGGGCTGTCGAAGCCGCCGTAC
TTCTTAGGGTCCCAGTCCTTCTTTCTGGCGATCAGCTTATCGCTGTTCCTCTTGGGCAGGATAGACTCTT
TGCTGAAGCCGCCTGTCTGCACCTCGGTCTTTTTCACGATATTCACTTGGGGCATGCTCAGCACTTTCCG
CACGGTGGCAAAATCCCGGCCCTTATCCCACACGATCTCCCCGGTTTCGCCGTTTGTCTCGATCAGAGGC
CGCTTCCGGATCTCGCCGTTGGCCAGGGTAATCTCGGTCTTGAAAAAGTTCATGATGTTGCTGTAGAAGA
AGTACTTGGCGGTAGCCTTGCCGATTTCCTGCTCGCTCTTGGCGATCATCTTCCGCACGTCGTACACCTT
GTAGTCGCCGTACACGAACTCGCTTTCCAGCTTAGGGTACTTTTTGATCAGGGCGGTTCCCACGACGGCG
TTCAGGTAGGCGTCGTGGGCGTGGTGGTAGTTGTTGATCTCGCGCACTTTGTAAAACTGGAAATCCTTCC
GGAAATCGGACACCAGCTTGGACTTCAGGGTGATCACTTTCACTTCCCGGATCAGCTTGTCATTCTCGTC
GTACTTAGTGTTCATCCGGGAGTCCAGGATCTGTGCCACGTGCTTTGTGATCTGCCGGGTTTCCACCAGC
TGTCTCTTGATGAAGCCGGCCTTATCCAGTTCGCTCAGGCCGCCTCTCTCGGCCTTGGTCAGATTGTCGA
ACTTTCTCTGGGTAATCAGCTTGGCGTTCAGCAGCTGCCGCCAGTAGTTCTTCATCTTCTTCACGACCTC
TTCGGAGGGCACGTTGTCGCTCTTGCCCCGGTTCTTGTCGCTTCTGGTCAGCACCTTGTTGTCGATGGAG
TCGTCCTTCAGAAAGCTCTGAGGCACGATATGGTCCACATCGTAGTCGGACAGCCGGTTGATGTCCAGTT
CCTGGTCCACGTACATATCCCGCCCATTCTGCAGGTAGTACAGGTACAGCTTCTCGTTCTGCAGCTGGGT
GTTTTCCACGGGGTGTTCTTTCAGGATCTGGCTGCCCAGCTCTTTGATGCCCTCTTCGATCCGCTTCATT
CTCTCGCGGCTGTTCTTCTGTCCCTTCTGGGTGGTCTGGTTCTCTCTGGCCATTTCGATCACGATGTTCT
CGGGCTTGTGCCGGCCCATCACTTTCACGAGCTCGTCCACCACCTTCACTGTCTGCAGGATGCCCTTCTT
AATGGCGGGGCTGCCGGCCAGATTGGCAATGTGCTCGTGCAGGCTATCGCCCTGGCCGGACACCTGGGCT
TTCTGGATGTCCTCTTTAAAGGTCAGGCTGTCGTCGTGGATCAGCTGCATGAAGTTTCTGTTGGCGAAGC
CGTCGGACTTCAGGAAATCCAGGATTGTCTTGCCGGACTGCTTGTCCCGGATGCCGTTGATCAGCTTCCG
GCTCAGCCTGCCCCAGCCGGTGTATCTCCGCCGCTTCAGCTGCTTCATCACTTTGTCGTCGAACAGGTGG
GCATAGGTTTTCAGCCGTTCCTCGATCATCTCTCTGTCCTCAAACAGTGTCAGGGTCAGCACGATATCTT
CCAGAATGTCCTCGTTTTCCTCATTGTCCAGGAAGTCCTTGTCCTTGATAATTTTCAGCAGATCGTGGTA
TGTGCCCAGGGAGGCGTTGAACCGATCTTCCACGCCGGAGATTTCCACGGAGTCGAAGCACTCGATTTTC
TTGAAGTAGTCCTCTTTCAGCTGCTTCACGGTCACTTTCCGGTTGGTCTTGAACAGCAGGTCCACGATGG
CCTTTTTCTGCTCGCCGCTCAGGAAGGCGGGCTTTCTCATTCCCTCGGTCACGTATTTCACTTTGGTCAG
CTCGTTATACACGGTGAAGTACTCGTACAGCAGGCTGTGCTTGGGCAGCACCTTCTCGTTGGGCAGGTTC
TTATCGAAGTTGGTCATCCGCTCGATGAAGCTCTGGGCGGAAGCGCCCTTGTCCACCACTTCCTCGAAGT
TCCAGGGGGTGATGGTTTCCTCGCTCTTTCTGGTCATCCAGGCGAATCTGCTGTTTCCCCTGGCCAGAGG
GCCCACGTAGTAGGGGATGCGGAAGGTCAGGATCTTCTCGATCTTTTCCCGGTTGTCCTTCAGGAATGGG
TAAAAATCTTCCTGCCGCCGCAGAATGGCGTGCAGCTCTCCCAGGTGGATCTGGTGGGGGATGCTGCCGT
TGTCGAAGGTCCGCTGCTTCCGCAGCAGGTCCTCTCTGTTCAGCTTCACGAGCAGTTCCTCGGTGCCGTC
CATCTTTTCCAGGATGGGCTTGATGAACTTGTAGAACTCTTCCTGGCTGGCTCCGCCGTCAATGTAGCCG
GCGTAGCCGTTCTTGCTCTGGTCGAAGAAAATCTCTTTGTACTTCTCAGGCAGCTGCTGCCGCACGAGAG
CTTTCAGCAGGGTCAGGTCCTGGTGGTGCTCGTCGTATCTCTTGATCATAGAGGCGCTCAGGGGGGCCTT
GGTGATCTCGGTGTTCACTCTCAGGATGTCGCTCAGCAGGATGGCGTCGGACAGGTTCTTGGCGGCCAGA
AACAGGTCGGCGTACTGGTCGCCGATCTGGGCCAGCAGGTTGTCCAGGTCGTCGTCGTAGGTGTCCTTGC
TCAGCTGCAGTTTGGCATCCTCGGCCAGGTCGAAGTTGCTCTTGAAGTTGGGGGTCAGGCCCAGGCTCAG
GGCAATCAGGTTTCCGAACAGGCCATTCTTCTTCTCGCCGGGCAGCTGGGCGATCAGATTTTCCAGCCGT
CTGCTCTTGCTCAGTCTGGCAGACAGGATGGCCTTGGCGTCCACGCCGCTGGCGTTGATGGGGTTTTCCT
CGAACAGCTGGTTGTAGGTCTGCACCAGCTGGATGAACAGCTTGTCCACGTCGCTGTTGTCGGGGTTCAG
GTCGCCCTCGATCAGGAAGTGGCCCCGGAACTTGATCATGTGGGCCAGGGCCAGATAGATCAGCCGCAGG
TCGGCCTTGTCGGTGCTGTCCACCAGTTTCTTTCTCAGGTGGTAGATGGTGGGGTACTTCTCGTGGTAGG
CCACCTCGTCCACGATGTTGCCGAAGATGGGGTGCCGCTCGTGCTTCTTATCCTCTTCCACCAGGAAGGA
CTCTTCCAGTCTGTGGAAGAAGCTGTCGTCCACCTTGGCCATCTCGTTGCTGAAGATCTCTTGCAGATAG
CAGATCCGGTTCTTCCGTCTGGTGTATCTTCTTCTGGCGGTTCTCTTCAGCCGGGTGGCCTCGGCTGTTT
CGCCGCTGTCGAACAGCAGGGCTCCGATCAGGTTCTTCTTGATGCTGTGCCGGTCGGTGTTGCCCAGCAC
CTTGAATTTCTTGCTGGGCACCTTGTACTCGTCGGTGATCACGGCCCAGCCCACAGAGTTGGTGCCGATG
TCCAGGCCGATGCTGTACTTCTTGTCCATGGTGGCAGCGCTCTAGAACCGGTCCTGTGTTCTGGCGGCAA
ACCCGTTGCGAAAAAGAACGTTCACGGCGACTACTGCACTTATATACGGTTCTCCCCCACCCTCGGGAAA
AAGGCGGAGCCAGTACACGACATCACTTTCCCAGTTTACCCCGCGCCACCTTCTCTAGGCACCGGATCAA
TTGCCGACCCCTCCCCCCAACTTCTCGGGGACTGTGGGCGATGTGCGCTCTGCCCACTGACGGGCACCGG
AGCCAATTCCCACTCCTTTCAAGACCTAGCTAGCGAATTCAAAAAAGCACCGACTCGGTGCCACTTTTTC
AAGTTGATAACGGACTAGCCTTATTTTAACTTGCTATTTCTAGCTCTAAAACGTCTCTTCATCTAGTTGT
AACGGTGTTTCGTCCTTTCCACAAGATATATAAAGCCAAGAAATCGAAATACTTTCAAGTTACGGTAAGC
ATATGATAGTCCATTTTAAAACATAATTTTAAAACTGCAAACTACCCAAGAAATTATTACTTTCTACGTC
ACGTATTTTGTACTAATATCTTTGTGTTTACAGTCAAATTAATTCTAATTATCTCTCTAACAGCCTTGTA
TCGTATATGCAAATATGAAGGAATCATGGGAAATAGGCCCTCGGTACCTTAATTAACCAAACTGGATCTC
TGCTGTCCCTGTAATAAACCCGAAAATTTTGAATTTTTGTAATTTGTTTTTGTAATTCTTTAGTTTGTAT
GTCTGTTGCTATTATGTCTACTATTCTTTCCCCTGCACTGTACCCCCCAATCCCCCCTTTTCTTTTAAAA
TTGTGGATGAATACTGCCATTTGTCTGCAGAATTGGCGCACGCAGTGCCGATCCGTTCACTAATCGAATG
GATCTGTCTCTGTCTCTCTCTCCACCTTCTTCTTCTATTCCTTCGGGCCTGTCGGGTCCCCTCGGGGTTG
GGAGGTGGGTCTGAAACGATAATGGTGAATATCCCTGCCTAACTCTATTCACTATAGAAAGTACAGCAAA
AACTATTCTTAAACCTACCAAGCCTCCTACTATCATTATGAATAATTTTATATACCACAGCCAATTTGTT
ATGTTAAACCAATTCCACAAACTTGCCCATTTATCTAATTCCAATAATTCTTGTTCATTCTTTTCTTGCT
GGTTTTGCGATTCTTCAATTAAGGAGTGTATTAAGCTTGTGTAATTGTTAATTTCTCTGTCCCACTCCAT
CCAGGTCGTGTGATTCCAAATCTGTTCCAGAGATTTATTACTCCAACTAGCATTCCAAGGCACAGCAGTG
GTGCAAATGAGTTTTCCAGAGCAACCCCAAATCCCCAGGAGCTGTTGATCCTTTAGGTATCTTTCCACAG
CCAGGATTCTTGCCTGGAGCTGCTTGATGCCCCAGACTGTGAGTTGCAACAGATGCTGTTGCGCCTCAAT
AGCCCTCAGCAAATTGTTCTGCTGCTGCACTATACCAGACAATAATTGTCTGGCCTGTACCGTCAGCGTC
ATTGACGCTGCGCCCATAGTGCTTCCTGCTGCTCCCAAGAACCCAAGGAACAAAGCTCCTATTCCCACTG
CTCTTTTTTCTCTCTGCACCACTCTTCTCTTTGCCTTGGTGGGTGCTACTCCTAATGGTTCAATTTTTAC
TACTTTATATTTATATAATTCACTTCTCCAATTGTCCCTCATATCTCCTCCTCCAGGTCTGAAGATCAGC
GGCCGCTTGCTGTGCGGTGGTCTTACTTTTGTTTTGCTCTTCCTCTATCTTGTCTAAAGCTTCCTTGGTG
TCTTTTATCTCTATCCTTTGATGCACACAATAGAGGGTTGCTACTGTATTATATAATGATCTAAGTTCTT
CTGATCCTGTCTGAAGGGATGGTTGTAGCTGTCCCAGTATTTGTCTACAGCCTTCTGATGTTTCTAACAG
GCCAGGATTAACTGCGAATCGTTCTAGCTCCCTGCTTGCCCATACTATATGTTTTAATTTATATTTTTTC
TTTCCCCCTGGCCTTAACCGAATTTTTTCCCATCGCGATCTAATTCTCCCCCGCTTAATACTGACGCTCT
CGCACCCATCTCTCTCCTTCTAGCCTCCGCTAGTCAAAATTTTTGGCGTACTCACCAGTCGCCGCCCCTC
GCCTCTTGCCGTGCGCGCTTCAGCAAGCCGAGTCCTGCGTCGAGAGAGCTCCTCTGGTTTCCCTTTCGCT
TTCAAGTCCCTGTTCGGGCGCCACTGCTAGAGATTTTCCACACTGACTAAAAGGGTCTGAGGGATCTCTA
GTTACCAGAGTCACACAACAGACGGGCACACACTACTTGAAGCACTCAAGGCAAGCTTTATTGAGGCTTA
AGCAGTGGGTTCCCTAGTTAGCCAGAGAGCTCCCAGGCTCAGATCTGGTCTAACCAGAGAGACCCAGTAC
AGGCAAAACGCGCTGCTTATATAGACCTCCCACCGTACACGCCTACCGCCCATTTGCGTCAATGGGGCGG
AGTTGTTACGACATTTTGGAAAGTCCCGTTGATTTTGGTGCCAAAACAAACTCCCATTGACGTCAATGGG
GTGGAGACTTGGAAATCCCCGTGAGTCAAACCGCTATCCACGCCCATTGATGTACTGCCAAAACCGCATC
ACCATGGTAATAGCGATGACTAATACGTAGATGTACTGCCAAGTAGGAAAGTCCCATAAGGTCATGTACT
GGGCATAATGCCAGGCGGGCCATTTACCGTCATTGACGTCAATAGGGGGCGTACTTGGCATATGATACAC
TTGATGTACTGCCAAGTGGGCAGTTTACCGTAAATACTCCACCCATTGACGTCAATGGAAAGTCCCTATT
GGCGTTACTATGGGAACATACGTCATTATTGACGTCAATGGGCGGGGGTCGTTGGGCGGTCAGCCAGGCG
GGCCATTTACCGTAAGTTATGTAACGCGGAACTCCATATATGGGCTATGAACTAATGACCCCGTAATTGA
TTACTATTAATAACTAGTCAATAATCAATGTCAACGCGTATATCTGGCCCGTACATCGCGAAGCAGCGCA
AAACGCCTAACCCTAAGCAGATTCTTCATGCAATTGTCGGTCAAGCCTTGCCTTGTTGTAGCTTAAATTT
TGCTCGCGCACTACTCAGCGACCTCCAACACACAAGCAGGGAGCAGATACTGGCTTAACTATGCGGCATC
AGAGCAGATTGTACTGAGAGTGCACCATAGGGGATCGGGAGATCTCCCGATCCGTCGACGTCAGGTGGCA
CTTTTCGGGGAAATGTGCGCGGAACCCCTATTTGTTTATTTTTCTAAATACATTCAAATATGTATCCGCT
CATGAGACAATAACCCTGATAAATGCTTCAATAATATTGAAAAAGGAAGAGTATGAGTATTCAACATTTC
CGTGTCGCCCTTATTCCCTTTTTTGCGGCATTTTGCCTTCCTGTTTTTGCTCACCCAGAAACGCTGGTGA
AAGTAAAAGATGCTGAAGATCAGTTGGGTGCACGAGTGGGTTACATCGAACTGGATCTCAACAGCGGTAA
GATCCTTGAGAGTTTTCGCCCCGAAGAACGTTTTCCAATGATGAGCACTTTTAAAGTTCTGCTATGTGGC
GCGGTATTATCCCGTATTGACGCCGGGCAAGAGCAACTCGGTCGCCGCATACACTATTCTCAGAATGACT
TGGTTGAGTACTCACCAGTCACAGAAAAGCATCTTACGGATGGCATGACAGTAAGAGAATTATGCAGTGC
TGCCATAACCATGAGTGATAACACTGCGGCCAACTTACTTCTGACAACGATCGGAGGACCGAAGGAGCTA
ACCGCTTTTTTGCACAACATGGGGGATCATGTAACTCGCCTTGATCGTTGGGAACCGGAGCTGAATGAAG
CCATACCAAACGACGAGCGTGACACCACGATGCCTGTAGCAATGGCAACAACGTTGCGCAAACTATTAAC
TGGCGAACTACTTACTCTAGCTTCCCGGCAACAATTAATAGACTGGATGGAGGCGGATAAAGTTGCAGGA
CCACTTCTGCGCTCGGCCCTTCCGGCTGGCTGGTTTATTGCTGATAAATCTGGAGCCGGTGAGCGTGGGT
CTCGCGGTATCATTGCAGCACTGGGGCCAGATGGTAAGCCCTCCCGTATCGTAGTTATCTACACGACGGG
GAGTCAGGCAACTATGGATGAACGAAATAGACAGATCGCTGAGATAGGTGCCTCACTGATTAAGCATTGG
TAACTGTCAGACCAAGTTTACTCATATATACTTTAGATTGATTTAAAACTTCATTTTTAATTTAAAAGGA
TCTAGGTGAAGATCCTTTTTGATAATCTCATGACCAAAATCCCTTAACGTGAGTTTTCGTTCCACTGAGC
GTCAGACCCCGTAGAAAAGATCAAAGGATCTTC
Features (pLannotate 1.2.2; 33 found; start..end, strand, type, name):
      1..589     +  rep_origin     ori: high-copy-number ColE1/pMB1/pBR322/pUC origin of replication
    772..864     +  CDS            lacI (fragment): lac repressor; lacI; The lac repressor binds to the lac operator to inhibit transcription in E. coli. This inhibition can be relieved by adding lactose or isopropyl-β-D-thiogalactopyranoside (IPTG).
    877..898     +  protein_bind   CAP binding site: CAP binding activates transcription in the presence of cAMP. E. coli catabolite activator protein
    913..943     +  promoter       lac promoter: promoter for the E. coli lac operon
    947..969     +  protein_bind   lac operator (fragment): The lac repressor binds to the lac operator to inhibit transcription in E. coli. This inhibition can be relieved by adding lactose or isopropyl-β-D-thiogalactopyranoside (IPTG). lac repressor encoded by lacI
   1040..1161    -  polyA_signal   SV40 poly(A) signal: SV40 polyadenylation signal
   1156..1281    -  CDS            ble (fragment): BLE_KLEPN - Experimental evidence at protein level: Swiss-Prot protein existence level 1. Binding protein with a strong affinity to the bleomycin family of antibiotics. Binds to CL990; an antimitotic-antibiotic compound. From Klebsiella pneumoniae.
   1291..1665    -  CDS            BleoR: antibiotic-binding protein; Sh ble from Streptoalloteichus hindustanus; confers resistance to bleomycin, phleomycin, and Zeocin™
   1684..1731    -  promoter       EM7 promoter: synthetic bacterial promoter&nbsp
   1779..2108    -  promoter       SV40 promoter: SV40 enhancer and early promoter
   2122..2550    -  rep_origin     f1 ori (sequence partly withheld): f1 bacteriophage origin of replication; arrow indicates direction of (+) strand synthesis
   2571..2592    -  promoter       SV40 promoter (fragment): SV40 enhancer and early promoter
   2596..2820    -  polyA_signal   bGH poly(A) signal: bovine growth hormone polyadenylation signal
   2852..3085    -  LTR            3' LTR (ΔU3): self-inactivating 3' long terminal repeat (LTR) from HIV-1
   3087..3106    -  misc_feature   cPPT/CTS (fragment): central polypurine tract and central termination sequence of HIV-1
   3157..3745    -  misc_feature   WPRE: woodchuck hepatitis virus posttranscriptional regulatory element
   3761..4358    -  CDS            PuroR (fragment): puromycin N-acetyltransferase; pac from Streptomyces; confers resistance to puromycin
   4496..8599    -  CDS            Cas9: Cas9 (Csn1) endonuclease from the Streptococcus pyogenes Type II CRISPR/Cas system generates RNA-guided double strand breaks in DNA
   8624..8835    -  promoter       EF-1α core promoter: core promoter for human elongation factor EF-1α
   8861..8879    -  CDS            small t antigen (fragment): SV40 (simian virus 40) small t antigen
   8897..8972    -  misc_RNA       gRNA scaffold: guide RNA scaffold for the Streptococcus pyogenes CRISPR/Cas9 system
   9002..9242    -  promoter       U6 promoter: RNA polymerase III promoter for human U6 snRNA
   9293..9410    -  misc_feature   cPPT/CTS: central polypurine tract and central termination sequence of HIV-1
   9460..9560    -  CDS            Rev (fragment): human immunodeficiency virus 1 (HIV-1) Rev protein; rev; enhances nuclear export of unspliced and incompletely spliced viral mRNAs
   9937..10170   -  misc_feature   RRE: The Rev response element (RRE) of HIV-1 allows for Rev-dependent mRNA export from the nucleus to the cytoplasm.
  10316..10679   -  CDS            HIV-1 gag (fragment): gag protein from human immunodeficiency virus 1; gag
  10663..10788   -  misc_feature   HIV-1 Ψ: packaging signal of human immunodeficiency virus type 1
  10835..11015   -  LTR            5' LTR (truncated): truncated 5' long terminal repeat (LTR) from HIV-1
  11033..11232   -  promoter       CMV promoter: human cytomegalovirus (CMV) immediate early promoter
  11233..11612   -  enhancer       CMV enhancer: human cytomegalovirus immediate early enhancer
  11767..11819   +  misc_feature   bom (fragment): basis of mobility region from pBR322
  11878..11982   +  promoter       AmpR promoter: bla
  11983..12843   +  CDS            AmpR: β-lactamase; bla; confers resistance to ampicillin, carbenicillin, and related antibiotics
