[The description below was written by a language model from this plasmid's Addgene catalogue record and pLannotate feature annotations shown in this document.]
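Description:
lentiCRISPR v2-sgNFE2L2 is an all-in-one lentiviral CRISPR plasmid built on the lentiCRISPR v2 backbone and designed to knock out human NFE2L2 (NRF2), the NFE2-like bZIP transcription factor 2, in mammalian cells. The sequenced plasmid is about 13 kb. It is propagated in E. coli as a high-copy plasmid through a ColE1/pUC-type origin with ampicillin selection (AmpR). Outside the viral cassette the backbone also carries an f1 origin and an SV40/EM7-driven BleoR cassette with an SV40 poly(A) signal.

The transfer cassette begins with a CMV enhancer/promoter fused to a truncated HIV-1 5' LTR, which drives production of the genomic RNA in packaging cells. This is followed by the Ψ packaging signal with a partial gag sequence, the RRE for Rev-dependent nuclear export, and the cPPT/CTS. The cassette ends in a self-inactivating ΔU3 3' LTR, with a bGH poly(A) signal downstream. Within this frame, a human U6 RNA polymerase III promoter expresses the NFE2L2-targeting 20-nt spacer joined to the S. pyogenes gRNA scaffold. An EF-1α core promoter drives S. pyogenes Cas9, followed on the same strand by a puromycin N-acetyltransferase coding sequence. The element linking Cas9 to PuroR is not annotated in the feature table. A WPRE downstream enhances transcript expression.

After packaging into lentiviral particles and transduction, a single integrated provirus delivers Cas9, the guide and puromycin resistance, so stably edited cell populations can be selected. The associated publication concerns cuproptosis and tumor radioresistance, which suggests the plasmid was used for NFE2L2 loss-of-function experiments in that setting. The insert was introduced by restriction cloning, but the record does not specify the cloning sites.
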