Addgene plasmid #251689: lentiCRISPR v2-sgNFE2L2
Purpose: gRNA to knock out NFE2L2 in mammalian cells
Depositing lab: Boyi Gan. Depositing organization: University of Texas MD Anderson Cancer Center. Publication: Radiotherapy promotes cuproptosis and synergizes with cuproptosis inducers to overcome tumor radioresistance. Lei G, Sun M, Cheng J, Ye R, Lu Z, Horbath A, Huo D, Wu S, Alapati A, Aggarwal S, Xu Z, Mao C, Yan Y, Yao J, Li Q, Chen X, Lee H, Zhuang L, Jiang D, Pataer A, Roth JA, Navin N, Koong AC, You MJ, Lin SH, Gan B. Cancer Cell. 2025 Jun 9;43(6):1076-1092.e5. doi: 10.1016/j.ccell.2025.03.031. Epub 2025 Apr 10. PubMed 40215978.
Backbone
  Vector backbone: lentiCRISPR v2
  Backbone manufacturer: Feng Zhang (Addgene #52961)
  Backbone size w/o insert (bp): 12000
  Vector type: Lentiviral, CRISPR
  Selectable markers: Puromycin
Growth in bacteria
  Bacterial resistance: Ampicillin, 100 μg/mL
  Growth temperature: 37°C
  Growth strain: NEB Stable
  Copy number: High Copy
Gene/Insert
  Gene/Insert name: NFE2L2 NFE2 like bZIP transcription factor 2
  gRNA/shRNA sequence: TTACAACTAGATGAAGAGAC
  Species: H. sapiens (human)
  Entrez Gene: NFE2L2 (a.k.a. HEBP1, IMDDHH, NRF2, Nrf-2)
  Cloning method: Restriction Enzyme; 5′ cloning site unknown (unknown if destroyed)
Terms and licenses: Academic/Nonprofit Terms; Industry Terms: Not Available to Industry
How to cite: lentiCRISPR v2-sgNFE2L2 was a gift from Boyi Gan (Addgene plasmid # 251689 ; http://n2t.net/addgene:251689 ; RRID:Addgene_251689)
